>Addgene plasmid #98316 | ADSS_pLX307 | addgene full sequence | sequence record 190350 | Addgene NGS Result
GGCTCGAGGCCTGCAGGTGCAAAGATGGATAAAGTTTTAAACAGAGAGGAATCTTTGCAGCTAATGGACC
TTCTAGGTCTTGAAAGGAGTGGGAATTGGCTCCGGTGCCCGTCAGTGGGCAGAGCGCACATCGCCCACAG
TCCCCGAGAAGTTGGGGGGAGGGGTCGGCAATTGAACCGGTGCCTAGAGAAGGTGGCGCGGGGTAAACTG
GGAAAGTGATGTCGTGTACTGGCTCCGCCTTTTTCCCGAGGGTGGGGGAGAACCGTATATAAGTGCAGTA
GTCGCCGTGAACGTTCTTTTTCGCAACGGGTTTGCCGCCAGAACACAGGTAAGTGCCGTGTGTGGTTCCC
GCGGGCCTGGCCTCTTTACGGGTTATGGCCCTTGCGTGCCTTGAATTACTTCCACCTGGCTGCAGTACGT
GATTCTTGATCCCGAGCTTCGGGTTGGAAGTGGGTGGGAGAGTTCGAGGCCTTGCGCTTAAGGAGCCCCT
TCGCCTCGTGCTTGAGTTGAGGCCTGGCCTGGGCGCTGGGGCCGCCGCGTGCGAATCTGGTGGCACCTTC
GCGCCTGTCTCGCTGCTTTCGATAAGTCTCTAGCCATTTAAAATTTTTGATGACCTGCTGCGACGCTTTT
TTTCTGGCAAGATAGTCTTGTAAATGCGGGCCAAGATCTGCACACTGGTATTTCGGTTTTTGGGGCCGCG
GGCGGCGACGGGGCCCGTGCGTCCCAGCGCACATGTTCGGCGAGGCGGGGCCTGCGAGCGCGGCCACCGA
GAATCGGACGGGGGTAGTCTCAAGCTGGCCGGCCTGCTCTGGTGCCTGGCCTCGCGCCGCCGTGTATCGC
CCCGCCCTGGGCGGCAAGGCTGGCCCGGTCGGCACCAGTTGCGTGAGCGGAAAGATGGCCGCTTCCCGGC
CCTGCTGCAGGGAGCTCAAAATGGAGGACGCGGCGCTCGGGAGAGCGGGCGGGTGAGTCACCCACACAAA
GGAAAAGGGCCTTTCCGTCCTCAGCCGTCGCTTCATGTGACTCCACGGAGTACCGGGCGCCGTCCAGGCA
CCTCGATTAGTTCTCGAGCTTTTGGAGTACGTCGTCTTTAGGTTGGGGGGAGGGGTTTTATGCGATGGAG
TTTCCCCACACTGAGTGGGTGGAGACTGAAGTTAGGCCAGCTTGGCACTTGATGTAATTCTCCTTGGAAT
TTGCCCTTTTTGAGTTTGGATCTTGGTTCATTCTCAAGCCTCAGACAGTGGTTCAAAGTTTTTTTCTTCC
ATTTCAGGTGTCGTGAGGCTAGCATCGATTGATCAACAAGTTTGTACAAAAAAGTTGGCATGGCGTTCGC
CGAGACCTACCCGGCGGCATCCTCCCTGCCCAACGGCGATTGCGGCCGCCCCAGGGCGCGGCCCGGAGGA
AACCGGGTGACGGTGGTGCTCGGTGCGCAGTGGGGCGACGAAGGCAAAGGGAAGGTGGTGGACCTGCTGG
CGCAGGACGCCGACATCGTGTGCCGCTGCCAGGGAGGAAATAATGCTGGCCATACAGTTGTTGTGGATTC
TGTGGAATATGATTTTCATCTCTTACCCAGTGGAATAATTAATCCAAATGTCACTGCATTCATTGGAAAT
GGTGTGGTAATTCATCTACCTGGATTGTTTGAAGAAGCAGAGAAAAATGTTCAAAAAGGAAAAGGACTAG
AAGGCTGGGAAAAAAGGCTTATTATATCTGACAGAGCTCATATTGTATTTGATTTTCATCAAGCAGCTGA
TGGTATCCAGGAACAACAGAGACAAGAACAAGCAGGAAAAAATTTGGGTACAACAAAAAAGGGCATTGGC
CCAGTTTATTCGTCCAAAGCTGCTCGGAGTGGACTCAGGATGTGCGACCTTGTTTCTGACTTTGATGGCT
TCTCTGAGAGGTTTAAAGTTCTAGCTAACCAATACAAATCTATATACCCCACTTTGGAAATAGACATTGA
AGGTGAATTACAAAAACTCAAGGGTTATATGGAAAAGATTAAACCAATGGTGAGAGATGGAGTTTATTTT
CTATATGAGGCCCTACATGGACCACCAAAGAAAATCTTGGTAGAAGGTGCAAATGCAGCACTATTAGATA
TTGATTTTGGGACTTACCCTTTTGTAACCTCTTCAAATTGTACTGTTGGAGGTGTTTGTACTGGTTTGGG
TATGCCACCTCAAAATGTTGGAGAAGTGTATGGAGTTGTGAAAGCTTATACAACTAGAGTTGGTATTGGT
GCCTTTCCTACAGAGCAAGACAATGAAATTGGAGAATTATTACAAACAAGGGGTAGAGAGTTTGGTGTAA
CTACTGGAAGGAAAAGAAGATGTGGCTGGTTGGACCTCGTTTTGCTCAAATATGCTCATATGATCAATGG
ATTTACTGCGTTGGCACTTACCAAGTTGGATATTTTGGACATGTTTACGGAAATCAAAGTTGGAGTTGCT
TACAAGTTAGATGGTGAAATCATACCTCATATCCCAGCAAACCAAGAAGTCTTAAATAAAGTTGAAGTTC
AATATAAGACTCTCCCAGGATGGAACACAGACATATCAAATGCAAGGGCGTTTAAAGAACTACCTGTTAA
TGCACAAAACTATGTTCGATTTATTGAAGATGAGCTTCAAATTCCAGTTAAGTGGATTGGTGTTGGTAAA
TCCAGAGAATCTATGATTCAACTCTTTTACCCAACTCTCTTGTACAAAGTGGTTGATATCGGTAAGCCTA
TCCCTAACCCTCTCCTCGGTCTCGATTCTACGTAGTAATGAACTAGTCCGTAACTTGAAAGTATTTCGAT
TTCTTGGCTTTATATATCTTGTGGAAAGGACGAGTCATCTCCACCTTGTGAAATGTTACGCGTTAAGTCG
ACAATCAACCTCTGGATTACAAAATTTGTGAAAGATTGACTGGTATTCTTAACTATGTTGCTCCTTTTAC
GCTATGTGGATACGCTGCTTTAATGCCTTTGTATCATGCTATTGCTTCCCGTATGGCTTTCATTTTCTCC
TCCTTGTATAAATCCTGGTTGCTGTCTCTTTATGAGGAGTTGTGGCCCGTTGTCAGGCAACGTGGCGTGG
TGTGCACTGTGTTTGCTGACGCAACCCCCACTGGTTGGGGCATTGCCACCACCTGTCAGCTCCTTTCCGG
GACTTTCGCTTTCCCCCTCCCTATTGCCACGGCGGAACTCATCGCCGCCTGCCTTGCCCGCTGCTGGACA
GGGGCTCGGCTGTTGGGCACTGACAATTCCGTGGTGTTGTCGGGGAAATCATCGTCCTTTCCTTGGCTGC
TCGCCTGTGTTGCCACCTGGATTCTGCGCGGGACGTCCTTCTGCTACGTCCCTTCGGCCCTCAATCCAGC
GGACCTTCCTTCCCGCGGCCTGCTGCCGGCTCTGCGGCCTCTTCCGCGTCTTCGCCTTCGCCCTCAGACG
AGTCGGATCTCCCTTTGGGCCGCCTCCCCGCGTCGACTTTAAGACCAATGACTTACAAGGCAGCTGTAGA
TCTTAGCCACTTTTTAAAAGAAAAGGGGGGACTGGAAGGGCTAATTCACTCCCAACGAAGACAAGATCTG
CTTTTTGCTTGTACTGGGTCTCTCTGGTTAGACCAGATCTGAGCCTGGGAGCTCTCTGGCTAACTAGGGA
ACCCACTGCTTAAGCCTCAATAAAGCTTGCCTTGAGTGCTTCAAGTAGTGTGTGCCCGTCTGTTGTGTGA
CTCTGGTAACTAGAGATCCCTCAGACCCTTTTAGTCAGTGTGGAAAATCTCTAGCAGTACGTATAGTAGT
TCATGTCATCTTATTATTCAGTATTTATAACTTGCAAAGAAATGAATATCAGAGAGTGAGAGGAACTTGT
TTATTGCAGCTTATAATGGTTACAAATAAAGCAATAGCATCACAAATTTCACAAATAAAGCATTTTTTTC
ACTGCATTCTAGTTGTGGTTTGTCCAAACTCATCAATGTATCTTATCATGTCTGGCTCTAGCTATCCCGC
CCCTAACTCCGCCCATCCCGCCCCTAACTCCGCCCAGTTCCGCCCATTCTCCGCCCCATGGCTGACTAAT
TTTTTTTATTTATGCAGAGGCCGAGGCCGCCTCGGCCTCTGAGCTATTCCAGAAGTAGTGAGGAGGCTTT
TTTGGAGGCCTAGGGACGTACCCAATTCGCCCTATAGTGAGTCGTATTACGCGCGCTCACTGGCCGTCGT
TTTACAACGTCGTGACTGGGAAAACCCTGGCGTTACCCAACTTAATCGCCTTGCAGCACATCCCCCTTTC
GCCAGCTGGCGTAATAGCGAAGAGGCCCGCACCGATCGCCCTTCCCAACAGTTGCGCAGCCTGAATGGCG
AATGGG
[124 nt withheld, positions 4347-4470]
C
[91 nt withheld, positions 4472-4562]
A
[49 nt withheld, positions 4564-4612]
CCTTTGACGTTGGAGTCCACGTTCTTT
[37 nt withheld, positions 4640-4676]
ACCCTATCTCGGTCTATTCTTTTGATTTATAAGGGATTTTGCCGATTTCGGCCTATTGGTTAAAAAATGA
GCTGATTTAACAAAAATTTAACGCGAATTTTAACAAAATATTAACGCTTACAATTTAGGTGGCACTTTTC
GGGGAAATGTGCGCGGAACCCCTATTTGTTTATTTTTCTAAATACATTCAAATATGTATCCGCTCATGAG
ACAATAACCCTGATAAATGCTTCAATAATATTGAAAAAGGAAGAGTATGAGTATTCAACATTTCCGTGTC
GCCCTTATTCCCTTTTTTGCGGCATTTTGCCTTCCTGTTTTTGCTCACCCAGAAACGCTGGTGAAAGTAA
AAGATGCTGAAGATCAGTTGGGTGCACGAGTGGGTTACATCGAACTGGATCTCAACAGCGGTAAGATCCT
TGAGAGTTTTCGCCCCGAAGAACGTTTTCCAATGATGAGCACTTTTAAAGTTCTGCTATGTGGCGCGGTA
TTATCCCGTATTGACGCCGGGCAAGAGCAACTCGGTCGCCGCATACACTATTCTCAGAATGACTTGGTTG
AGTACTCACCAGTCACAGAAAAGCATCTTACGGATGGCATGACAGTAAGAGAATTATGCAGTGCTGCCAT
AACCATGAGTGATAACACTGCGGCCAACTTACTTCTGACAACGATCGGAGGACCGAAGGAGCTAACCGCT
TTTTTGCACAACATGGGGGATCATGTAACTCGCCTTGATCGTTGGGAACCGGAGCTGAATGAAGCCATAC
CAAACGACGAGCGTGACACCACGATGCCTGTAGCAATGGCAACAACGTTGCGCAAACTATTAACTGGCGA
ACTACTTACTCTAGCTTCCCGGCAACAATTAATAGACTGGATGGAGGCGGATAAAGTTGCAGGACCACTT
CTGCGCTCGGCCCTTCCGGCTGGCTGGTTTATTGCTGATAAATCTGGAGCCGGTGAGCGTGGGTCTCGCG
GTATCATTGCAGCACTGGGGCCAGATGGTAAGCCCTCCCGTATCGTAGTTATCTACACGACGGGGAGTCA
GGCAACTATGGATGAACGAAATAGACAGATCGCTGAGATAGGTGCCTCACTGATTAAGCATTGGTAACTG
TCAGACCAAGTTTACTCATATATACTTTAGATTGATTTAAAACTTCATTTTTAATTTAAAAGGATCTAGG
TGAAGATCCTTTTTGATAATCTCATGACCAAAATCCCTTAACGTGAGTTTTCGTTCCACTGAGCGTCAGA
CCCCGTAGAAAAGATCAAAGGATCTTCTTGAGATCCTTTTTTTCTGCGCGTAATCTGCTGCTTGCAAACA
AAAAAACCACCGCTACCAGCGGTGGTTTGTTTGCCGGATCAAGAGCTACCAACTCTTTTTCCGAAGGTAA
CTGGCTTCAGCAGAGCGCAGATACCAAATACTGTTCTTCTAGTGTAGCCGTAGTTAGGCCACCACTTCAA
GAACTCTGTAGCACCGCCTACATACCTCGCTCTGCTAATCCTGTTACCAGTGGCTGCTGCCAGTGGCGAT
AAGTCGTGTCTTACCGGGTTGGACTCAAGACGATAGTTACCGGATAAGGCGCAGCGGTCGGGCTGAACGG
GGGGTTCGTGCACACAGCCCAGCTTGGAGCGAACGACCTACACCGAACTGAGATACCTACAGCGTGAGCT
ATGAGAAAGCGCCACGCTTCCCGAAGGGAGAAAGGCGGACAGGTATCCGGTAAGCGGCAGGGTCGGAACA
GGAGAGCGCACGAGGGAGCTTCCAGGGGGAAACGCCTGGTATCTTTATAGTCCTGTCGGGTTTCGCCACC
TCTGACTTGAGCGTCGATTTTTGTGATGCTCGTCAGGGGGGCGGAGCCTATGGAAAAACGCCAGCAACGC
GGCCTTTTTACGGTTCCTGGCCTTTTGCTGGCCTTTTGCTCACATGTTCTTTCCTGCGTTATCCCCTGAT
TCTGTGGATAACCGTATTACCGCCTTTGAGTGAGCTGATACCGCTCGCCGCAGCCGAACGACCGAGCGCA
GCGAGTCAGTGAGCGAGGAAGCGGAAGAGCGCCCAATACGCAAACCGCCTCTCCCCGCGCGTTGGCCGAT
TCATTAATGCAGCTGGCACGACAGGTTTCCCGACTGGAAAGCGGGCAGTGAGCGCAACGCAATTAATGTG
AGTTAGCTCACTCATTAGGCACCCCAGGCTTTACACTTTATGCTTCCGGCTCGTATGTTGTGTGGAATTG
TGAGCGGATAACAATTTCACACAGGAAACAGCTATGACCATGATTACGCCAAGCGCGCAATTAACCCTCA
CTAAAGGGAACAAAAGCTGGAGCTGCAAGCTTAATGTAGTCTTATGCAATACTCTTGTAGTCTTGCAACA
TGGTAACGATGAGTTAGCAACATGCCTTACAAGGAGAGAAAAAGCACCGTGCATGCCGATTGGTGGAAGT
AAGGTGGTACGATCGTGCCTTATTAGGAAGGCAACAGACGGGTCTGACATGGATTGGACGAACCACTGAA
TTGCCGCATTGCAGAGATATTGTATTTAAGTGCCTAGCTCGATACATAAACGGGTCTCTCTGGTTAGACC
AGATCTGAGCCTGGGAGCTCTCTGGCTAACTAGGGAACCCACTGCTTAAGCCTCAATAAAGCTTGCCTTG
AGTGCTTCAAGTAGTGTGTGCCCGTCTGTTGTGTGACTCTGGTAACTAGAGATCCCTCAGACCCTTTTAG
TCAGTGTGGAAAATCTCTAGCAGTGGCGCCCGAACAGGGACTTGAAAGCGAAAGGGAAACCAGAGGAGCT
CTCTCGACGCAGGACTCGGCTTGCTGAAGCGCGCACGGCAAGAGGCGAGGGGCGGCGACTGGTGAGTACG
CCAAAAATTTTGACTAGCGGAGGCTAGAAGGAGAGAGATGGGTGCGAGAGCGTCAGTATTAAGCGGGGGA
GAATTAGATCGCGATGGGAAAAAATTCGGTTAAGGCCAGGGGGAAAGAAAAAATATAAATTAAAACATAT
AGTATGGGCAAGCAGGGAGCTAGAACGATTCGCAGTTAATCCTGGCCTGTTAGAAACATCAGAAGGCTGT
AGACAAATACTGGGACAGCTACAACCATCCCTTCAGACAGGATCAGAAGAACTTAGATCATTATATAATA
CAGTAGCAACCCTCTATTGTGTGCATCAAAGGATAGAGATAAAAGACACCAAGGAAGCTTTAGACAAGAT
AGAGGAAGAGCAAAACAAAAGTAAGACCACCGCACAGCAAGCGGCCGCTGATCTTCAGACCTGGAGGAGG
AGATATGAGGGACAATTGGAGAAGTGAATTATATAAATATAAAGTAGTAAAAATTGAACCATTAGGAGTA
GCACCCACCAAGGCAAAGAGAAGAGTGGTGCAGAGAGAAAAAAGAGCAGTGGGAATAGGAGCTTTGTTCC
TTGGGTTCTTGGGAGCAGCAGGAAGCACTATGGGCGCAGCGTCAATGACGCTGACGGTACAGGCCAGACA
ATTATTGTCTGGTATAGTGCAGCAGCAGAACAATTTGCTGAGGGCTATTGAGGCGCAACAGCATCTGTTG
CAACTCACAGTCTGGGGCATCAAGCAGCTCCAGGCAAGAATCCTGGCTGTGGAAAGATACCTAAAGGATC
AACAGCTCCTGGGGATTTGGGGTTGCTCTGGAAAACTCATTTGCACCACTGCTGTGCCTTGGAATGCTAG
TTGGAGTAATAAATCTCTGGAACAGATTTGGAATCACACGACCTGGATGGAGTGGGACAGAGAAATTAAC
AATTACACAAGCTTAATACACTCCTTAATTGAAGAATCGCAAAACCAGCAAGAAAAGAATGAACAAGAAT
TATTGGAATTAGATAAATGGGCAAGTTTGTGGAATTGGTTTAACATAACAAATTGGCTGTGGTATATAAA
ATTATTCATAATGATAGTAGGAGGCTTGGTAGGTTTAAGAATAGTTTTTGCTGTACTTTCTATAGTGAAT
AGAGTTAGGCAGGGATATTCACCATTATCGTTTCAGACCCACCTCCCAACCCCGAGGGGACCCATGCATT
GCATCTCAATTAGTCAGCAACCAGGTGTGGAAAGTCCCCAGGCTCCCCAGCAGGCAGAAGTATGCAAAGC
ATGCGTCTCAATTAGTCAGCAACCATAGTCCCGCCCCTAACTCCGCCCATCCCGCCCCTAACTCCGCCCA
GTTCCGCCCATTCTCCGCCCCATGGCTGACTAATTTTTTTTATTTATGCAGAGGCCGAGGCCGCCTCGGC
CTCTGAGCTATTCCAGAAGTAGTGAGGAGGCTTTTTTGGAGGCCTAGGCTTTTGCAAAAAGCTTTCTAGA
GGTACCACCGGAGCTTACCATGACCGAGTACAAGCCCACGGTGCGCCTCGCCACCCGCGACGACGTCCCC
AGGGCCGTACGCACCCTCGCCGCCGCGTTCGCCGACTACCCCGCCACGCGCCACACCGTCGATCCGGACC
GCCACATCGAGCGGGTCACCGAGCTGCAAGAACTCTTCCTCACGCGCGTCGGGCTCGACATCGGCAAGGT
GTGGGTCGCGGACGACGGCGCCGCCGTGGCGGTCTGGACCACGCCGGAGAGCGTCGAAGCGGGGGCGGTG
TTCGCCGAGATCGGCCCGCGCATGGCCGAGTTGAGCGGTTCCCGGCTGGCCGCGCAGCAACAGATGGAAG
GCCTCCTGGCGCCGCACCGGCCCAAGGAGCCCGCGTGGTTCCTGGCCACCGTCGGCGTCTCGCCCGACCA
CCAGGGCAAGGGTCTGGGCAGCGCCGTCGTGCTCCCCGGAGTGGAGGCGGCCGAGCGCGCCGGGGTGCCC
GCCTTCCTGGAGACCTCCGCGCCCCGCAACCTCCCCTTCTACGAGCGGCTCGGCTTCACCGTCACCGCCG
ACGTCGAGGTGCCCGAAGGACCGCGCACCTGGTGCATGACCCGCAAGCCCGGTGCCAGTTAACGAATTCT
AGATCTTGAGACAAATGGCAGTATTCATCCACAATTTTAAAAGAAAAGGGGGGATTGGGGGGTACAGTGC
AGGGGAAAGAATAGTAGACATAATAGCAACAGACATACAAACTAAAGAATTACAAAAACAAATTACAAAA
ATTCAAAATTTTCGGGTTTATTACAGGGACAGCAGAGATCCACTTTGGCGCC
Features (pLannotate 1.2.2; 33 found; start..end, strand, type, name):
     25..91      +  CDS            small t antigen (fragment): SV40 (simian virus 40) small t antigen
     98..1276    +  promoter       EF-1α promoter: strong constitutive promoter for human elongation factor EF-1α
   1297..1314    +  protein_bind   attB1 (fragment): mutant version of attB; core recombination site for the Gateway® BP reaction BP Clonase™
   1320..2687    +  CDS            ADSS2: PURA2_HUMAN - Also known as ADSS From Homo sapiens (Human).
   2721..2762    +  CDS            V5 tag: epitope tag from simian virus 5
   2778..2831    +  promoter       U6 promoter (fragment): RNA polymerase III promoter for human U6 snRNA
   2873..3461    +  misc_feature   WPRE: woodchuck hepatitis virus posttranscriptional regulatory element
   3512..3531    +  misc_feature   cPPT/CTS (fragment): central polypurine tract and central termination sequence of HIV-1
   3533..3766    +  LTR            3' LTR (ΔU3): self-inactivating 3' long terminal repeat (LTR) from HIV-1
   3844..3965    +  polyA_signal   SV40 poly(A) signal: SV40 polyadenylation signal
   4005..4140    +  rep_origin     SV40 ori: SV40 origin of replication
   4161..4179    -  promoter       T7 promoter: promoter for bacteriophage T7 RNA polymerase
   4187..4342    +  CDS            lacZα (fragment): LacZα fragment of β-galactosidase; lacZ fragment
   4347..4775    +  rep_origin     f1 ori (sequence partly withheld): f1 bacteriophage origin of replication; arrow indicates direction of (+) strand synthesis
   4828..4932    +  promoter       AmpR promoter: bla
   4933..5793    +  CDS            AmpR: β-lactamase; bla; confers resistance to ampicillin, carbenicillin, and related antibiotics
   5964..6552    +  rep_origin     ori: high-copy-number ColE1/pMB1/pBR322/pUC origin of replication
   6735..6827    +  CDS            lacI (fragment): lac repressor; lacI; The lac repressor binds to the lac operator to inhibit transcription in E. coli. This inhibition can be relieved by adding lactose or isopropyl-β-D-thiogalactopyranoside (IPTG).
   6840..6861    +  protein_bind   CAP binding site: CAP binding activates transcription in the presence of cAMP. E. coli catabolite activator protein
   6876..6906    +  promoter       lac promoter: promoter for the E. coli lac operon
   6914..6930    +  protein_bind   lac operator: The lac repressor binds to the lac operator to inhibit transcription in E. coli. This inhibition can be relieved by adding lactose or isopropyl-β-D-thiogalactopyranoside (IPTG). lac repressor encoded by lacI
   6975..6993    +  promoter       T3 promoter: promoter for bacteriophage T3 RNA polymerase
   7021..7247    +  promoter       RSV promoter: Rous sarcoma virus enhancer/promoter
   7248..7428    +  LTR            5' LTR (truncated): truncated 5' long terminal repeat (LTR) from HIV-1
   7475..7600    +  misc_feature   HIV-1 Ψ: packaging signal of human immunodeficiency virus type 1
   7584..7947    +  CDS            HIV-1 gag (fragment): gag protein from human immunodeficiency virus 1; gag
   8093..8326    +  misc_feature   RRE: The Rev response element (RRE) of HIV-1 allows for Rev-dependent mRNA export from the nucleus to the cytoplasm.
   8703..8729    +  CDS            Rev (fragment): human immunodeficiency virus 1 (HIV-1) Rev protein; rev; enhances nuclear export of unspliced and incompletely spliced viral mRNAs
   8736..8759    +  promoter       SV40 promoter (fragment): SV40 early promoter
   8760..8831    +  promoter       SV40 promoter (fragment): SV40 enhancer and early promoter
   8855..8990    +  rep_origin     SV40 ori: SV40 origin of replication
   9036..9632    +  CDS            PuroR (fragment): puromycin N-acetyltransferase; pac from Streptomyces; confers resistance to puromycin
   9681..9798    +  misc_feature   cPPT/CTS: central polypurine tract and central termination sequence of HIV-1
