[The description below was written by a language model from this plasmid's Addgene catalogue record and pLannotate feature annotations shown in this document.]
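Description:
ADSS_pLX307 is a lentiviral mammalian expression plasmid carrying the human ADSS open reading frame (now designated ADSS2, encoding adenylosuccinate synthetase isozyme 2), placed in the pLX307 backbone by Gateway cloning. In bacteria it is maintained through a high-copy ColE1/pUC-type origin and selected with ampicillin via the β-lactamase gene. An f1 origin and remnants of a lac/T3/T7 cloning region are also present in the backbone.

The transfer cassette has a third-generation, self-inactivating layout. An RSV promoter fused to a truncated HIV-1 5' LTR drives Tat-independent production of genomic RNA in packaging cells, followed by the Ψ packaging signal, a gag fragment, the Rev response element for Rev-dependent nuclear export, and a ΔU3 3' LTR that disables LTR promoter activity after integration. Inside the provirus, an SV40 early promoter expresses puromycin N-acetyltransferase for selecting transduced cells. A central polypurine tract follows, which aids nuclear import of the viral genome. The EF-1α promoter (entered as "E1Fa" in the catalogue fields) then drives constitutive expression of ADSS, fused at its C terminus to a backbone-encoded V5 epitope tag for detection. A WPRE downstream of the tag enhances transcript stability and expression.

The ORF is preceded by an attB1 remnant. The depositor notes that the attB2 site is incomplete and mutated, which should not affect expression but may hinder using the plasmid in a BP reaction to recover an entry clone. The construct is intended for stable ADSS overexpression by lentiviral transduction and comes from a study of candidate genes in β-catenin-active cancers.
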