Addgene plasmid #98316: ADSS_pLX307
Purpose: Lentiviral expression of ADSS
Depositing lab: William Hahn & Sefi Rosenbluh. Depositing organization: Monash University. Publication: Genetic and Proteomic Interrogation of Lower Confidence Candidate Genes Reveals Signaling Networks in beta-Catenin-Active Cancers. Rosenbluh J, Mercer J, Shrestha Y, Oliver R, Tamayo P, Doench JG, Tirosh I, Piccioni F, Hartenian E, Horn H, Fagbami L, Root DE, Jaffe J, Lage K, Boehm JS, Hahn WC. Cell Syst. 2016 Sep 28;3(3):302-316.e4. doi: 10.1016/j.cels.2016.09.001. PubMed 27684187.
Backbone
  Vector backbone: pLX307
  Backbone manufacturer: David Root (Addgene plasmid # 41392)
  Vector type: Mammalian Expression, Lentiviral
  Selectable markers: Puromycin
Growth in bacteria
  Bacterial resistance: Ampicillin, 100 μg/mL
  Growth temperature: 37°C
  Growth strain: NEB Stable
  Copy number: High Copy
Gene/Insert
  Gene/Insert name: ADSS
  Species: H. sapiens (human)
  Entrez Gene: ADSS2 (a.k.a. ADEH, ADSS, ADSS 2)
  Promoter: E1Fa
  Tag / fusion protein: V5 (C terminal on backbone)
  Cloning method: Gateway Cloning
  Sequencing primers: 5′ TTCTTCCATTTCAGGTGTCGTGAG; 3′ GTGGATACGCTGCTTTAATGCCTT
Terms and licenses: Academic/Nonprofit Terms; Industry Terms: Not Available to Industry
Depositor comments: The attB2 site in this plasmid is incomplete and contains mutliple mutations. These changes should not affect transgene expression, but could affect Gateway cloning reactions using this plasmid to generate an entry clone.
How to cite: ADSS_pLX307 was a gift from William Hahn & Sefi Rosenbluh (Addgene plasmid # 98316 ; http://n2t.net/addgene:98316 ; RRID:Addgene_98316)
